>Addgene plasmid #123914 | MTK234_039 | addgene full sequence | sequence record 250059 | Addgene NGS Result
GTCAGACCCCGTAGAAAAGATCAAAGGATCTTCTTGAGATCCTTTTTTTCTGCGCGTAATCTGCTGCTTG
CAAACAAAAAAACCACCGCTACCAGCGGTGGTTTGTTTGCCGGATCAAGAGCTACCAACTCTTTTTCCGA
AGGTAACTGGCTTCAGCAGAGCGCAGATACCAAATACTGTTCTTCTAGTGTAGCCGTAGTTAGGCCACCA
CTTCAAGAACTCTGTAGCACCGCCTACATACCTCGCTCTGCTAATCCTGTTACCAGTGGCTGCTGCCAGT
GGCGATAAGTCGTGTCTTACCGGGTTGGACTCAAGACGATAGTTACCGGATAAGGCGCAGCGGTCGGGCT
GAACGGGGGGTTCGTGCACACAGCCCAGCTTGGAGCGAACGACCTACACCGAACTGAGATACCTACAGCG
TGAGCTATGAGAAAGCGCCACGCTTCCCGAAGGGAGAAAGGCGGACAGGTATCCGGTAAGCGGCAGGGTC
GGAACAGGAGAGCGCACGAGGGAGCTTCCAGGGGGAAACGCCTGGTATCTTTATAGTCCTGTCGGGTTTC
GCCACCTCTGACTTGAGCGTCGATTTTTGTGATGCTCGTCAGGGGGGCGGAGCCTATGGAAAAACGCCAG
CAACGCGGCCTTTTTACGGTTCCTGGCCTTTTGCTGGCCTTTTGCTCACATGTTCTTTCCTGCGTTATCC
CCTGATTCTGTGGATAACCGTAGTCGGTCTCAAACGGATCCGACGCGCCATCTCTAGGCCCGCGCCGGCC
CCCTCGCACGGACTTGTGGGAGAAGCTCGGCTACTCCCCTGCCCCGGTTAATTTGCATATAATATTTCCT
AGTAACTATAGAGGCTTAATGTGCGATAAAAGACAGATAATCTGTTCTTTTTAATACTAGCTACATTTTA
CATGATAGGCTTGGATTTCTATAACTTCGTATAGCATACATTATACGAAGTTATAAACAGCACAAAAGGA
AACTCACCCTAACTGTAAAGTAATTGTGTGTTTTGAGACTATAAGTATCCCTTGGAGAACCACCTTGTTT
GCTACAACGTCAAGATCAGAGGTTTAAGAGCTAAGCTGGAAACAGCATAGCAAGTTTAAATAAGGCTAGT
CCGTTATCAACTTGAAAAAGTGGCACCGAGTCGGTGCTTTTTTTGCTGTGAGACCAGACCAATAAAAAAC
GCCCGGCGGCAACCGAGCGTTCTGAACAAATCCAGATGGAGTTCTGAGGTCATTACTGGATCTATCAACA
GGAGTCCAAGCGAGCTCGATATCAAATTACGCCCCGCCCTGCCACTCATCGCAGTACTGTTGTAATTCAT
TAAGCATTCTGCCGACATGGAAGCCATCACAAACGGCATGATGAACCTGAATCGCCAGCGGCATCAGCAC
CTTGTCGCCTTGCGTATAATATTTGCCCATGGTGAAAACGGGGGCGAAGAAGTTGTCCATATTGGCCACG
TTTAAATCAAAACTGGTGAAACTCACCCAGGGATTGGCTGAAACGAAAAACATATTCTCAATAAACCCTT
TAGGGAAATAGGCCAGGTTTTCACCGTAACACGCCACATCTTGCGAATATATGTGTAGAAACTGCCGGAA
ATCGTCGTGGTATTCACTCCAGAGCGATGAAAACGTTTCAGTTTGCTCATGGAAAACGGTGTAACAAGGG
TGAACACTATCCCATATCACCAGCTCACCGTCTTTCATTGCCATACGAAATTCCGGATGAGCATTCATCA
GGCGGGCAAGAATGTGAATAAAGGCCGGATAAAACTTGTGCTTATTTTTCTTTACGGTCTTTAAAAAGGC
CGTAATATCCAGCTGAACGGTCTGGTTATAGGTACATTGAGCAACTGACTGAAATGCCTCAAAATGTTCT
TTACGATGCCATTGGGATATATCAACGGTGGTATATCCAGTGATTTTTTTCTCCATTTTAGCTTCCTTAG
CTCCTGAAAATCTCGATAACTCAAAAAATACGCCCGGTAGTGATCTTATTTCATTATGGTGAAAGTTGGA
ACCTCTTACGTGCCCGATCAATCATGACCAAAATCCCTTAACGTGAGTTTTCGTTCCACTGAGC
Features (pLannotate 1.2.2; 7 found; start..end, strand, type, name):
     34..622     +  rep_origin     ori: high-copy-number ColE1/pMB1/pBR322/pUC origin of replication
    931..964     +  protein_bind   loxP: Cre-mediated recombination occurs in the 8-bp core sequence (GCATACAT). Cre recombinase
   1052..1072    +  CDS            mKate2 (fragment): monomeric far-red fluorescent protein (Shcherbo et al., 2009) mammalian codon-optimized
   1090..1157    +  misc_RNA       tracrRNA (fragment): trans-activating CRISPR RNA for the Streptococcus pyogenes CRISPR/Cas9 system
   1182..1216    -  terminator     lambda t0 terminator: minimal transcription terminator from phage lambda (Scholtissek and Grosse, 1987)
   1290..1946    -  CDS            cat: CAT_ECOLX - Experimental evidence at protein level: Swiss-Prot protein existence level 1. This enzyme is an effector of chloramphenicol resistance in bacteria. From Escherichia coli. This protein is used as a marker in many commonly used cloning vectors, such as pACYC184.
   1947..2044    -  promoter       cat promoter: promoter of the E. coli cat gene encoding chloramphenicol acetyltransferase
