[The description below was written by a language model from this plasmid's Addgene catalogue record and pLannotate feature annotations shown in this document.]
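Description:
MTK234_039 is a small (about 2.1 kb) part plasmid from the Mammalian Toolkit (MTK), a modular hierarchical cloning system for assembling genetic circuits for mammalian cells. It is built on the MTK0_027 part-entry backbone and is catalogued as a mammalian expression vector, although in this form it mainly stores a part in bacteria. It replicates in E. coli through a high-copy ColE1/pUC-type origin. Selection is with chloramphenicol, conferred by the cat gene under its native promoter, with a lambda t0 terminator annotated next to the marker.

The payload is a guide RNA expression cassette for Streptococcus pyogenes Cas9 carrying a spacer directed against tagBFP (insert name sgRNA1 tagBFP). It is formatted as a "type 234" part, which in MTK nomenclature spans the promoter, coding sequence and terminator positions as one coupled unit. This suits self-contained elements such as guide RNA cassettes. The feature table shows a fragment of the S. pyogenes tracrRNA, consistent with the sgRNA scaffold. Just upstream is a 21-nt match labelled as an mKate2 fragment. Given its position and length, this probably reflects the spacer's similarity to a related fluorescent protein gene rather than a real coding sequence. A loxP site is also annotated upstream of the cassette, but the record does not explain its role. No promoter driving the guide is annotated or named in the record, and the cloning sites are listed as unknown.

The part is intended for assembly into MTK transcriptional units and multigene vectors. There, together with spCas9 supplied separately, it would target tagBFP sequences in mammalian cells.
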