Addgene plasmid #123914: MTK234_039
Purpose: Encodes the spCas9 tagBFP gRNA expression cassette as a type 234 part to be used in the MTK system
Depositing lab: Hana El-Samad. Depositing organization: University of California, San Francisco (UCSF). Publication: A Toolkit for Rapid Modular Construction of Biological Circuits in Mammalian Cells. Fonseca JP, Bonny AR, Kumar GR, Ng AH, Town J, Wu QC, Aslankoohi E, Chen SY, Dods G, Harrigan P, Osimiri LC, Kistler AL, El-Samad H. ACS Synth Biol. 2019 Nov 15;8(11):2593-2606. doi: 10.1021/acssynbio.9b00322. Epub 2019 Nov 5. PubMed 31686495.
Backbone
  Vector backbone: MTK0_027
  Vector type: Mammalian Expression
Growth in bacteria
  Bacterial resistance: Chloramphenicol, 25 μg/mL
  Growth temperature: 37°C
  Growth strain: DH5alpha
  Copy number: Unknown
Gene/Insert
  Gene/Insert name: sgRNA1 tagBFP
  Cloning method: Restriction Enzyme; 5′ cloning site unknown (unknown if destroyed); 3′ cloning site unknown (unknown if destroyed)
Terms and licenses: Academic/Nonprofit Terms; Industry Terms: Not Available to Industry
Depositor comments: Type 234 parts are coupled promoter-coding sequence-terminator such as guide RNA cassettes, GFP dropouts in the MTK Please visit https://www.biorxiv.org/content/10.1101/506188v2 for BioRxiv preprint
How to cite: MTK234_039 was a gift from Hana El-Samad (Addgene plasmid # 123914 ; http://n2t.net/addgene:123914 ; RRID:Addgene_123914)
